Addgene plasmid #137683: pHM032Env
Purpose: Express HIV Env which is isolated a from IRB approved HIV infected patient samples from Singapore and cloned into expression vector (pcDNA 3.1)
Depositing lab: Anjali Joshi. Depositing organization: Texas Tech University Health Sciences Center El Paso. Publication: HIV-1 subtype CRF01_AE and B differ in utilization of low levels of CCR5, Maraviroc susceptibility and potential N-glycosylation sites. Joshi A, Cox EK, Sedano MJ, Punke EB, Lee RT, Maurer-Stroh S, Kaur P, Ng OT, Garg H. Virology. 2017 Dec;512:222-233. doi: 10.1016/j.virol.2017.09.026. Epub 2017 Oct 9. PubMed 29020646.
Backbone
  Vector backbone: pcDNA3.1D/V5-His-TOPO
  Backbone manufacturer: Invitrogen
  Vector type: Mammalian Expression
  Selectable markers: Neomycin (select with G418)
Growth in bacteria
  Bacterial resistance: Ampicillin, 100 μg/mL
  Growth temperature: 37°C
  Growth strain: DH5alpha
  Copy number: High Copy
Gene/Insert
  Gene/Insert name: HIV-1 Envelope Glycoprotein
  Species: HIV-1
  Insert size (bp): 2583
  GenBank ID: KY213733.1
  Cloning method: TOPO Cloning
Terms and licenses: Academic/Nonprofit Terms; Industry Terms: Not Available to Industry
Depositor comments: HIV-1 infected Patient Samples from Singapore, reverse transcribed RNA cloned into expression vector
How to cite: pHM032Env was a gift from Anjali Joshi (Addgene plasmid # 137683 ; http://n2t.net/addgene:137683 ; RRID:Addgene_137683)
