[The description below was written by a language model from this plasmid's Addgene catalogue record and pLannotate feature annotations shown in this document.]
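Description:
pHM032Env is a mammalian expression plasmid built on the Invitrogen pcDNA3.1D/V5-His-TOPO backbone. It carries an HIV-1 envelope glycoprotein gene amplified from reverse-transcribed viral RNA of an infected patient in Singapore and inserted by TOPO cloning. The sequenced plasmid is about 8.5 kb. In E. coli it replicates to high copy number from a ColE1/pUC-type origin and is selected with ampicillin through the β-lactamase gene. An f1 origin is also present. For stable selection in mammalian cells, an SV40 early promoter drives the neomycin phosphotransferase gene, which confers G418 resistance and is terminated by an SV40 polyadenylation signal.

The payload is transcribed from the human CMV immediate-early enhancer and promoter and ends at the bovine growth hormone polyadenylation signal. A T7 promoter lies upstream of the insert. The annotation shows a full-length env open reading frame of roughly 2.6 kb, which encodes the gp160 precursor of the surface and gp41 fusion subunits. It is flanked by partial tat and vpu sequences upstream and a short nef fragment downstream, as expected for an amplicon taken from the contiguous viral genome. Because the nef fragment and vector sequence separate env from the backbone V5 tag, Env is presumably expressed from its native stop codon without a tag, although the record does not say this explicitly.

The stated purpose is expression of a patient-derived Env. The associated study compared subtype CRF01_AE and B envelopes for their use of low CCR5 levels, their susceptibility to Maraviroc and their potential N-glycosylation sites. The record does not state which subtype this clone represents.
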