Features (pLannotate 1.2.2; 24 found; start..end, strand, type, name):
     28..80      -  misc_feature   bom (fragment): basis of mobility region from pBR322
    235..614     +  enhancer       CMV enhancer: human cytomegalovirus immediate early enhancer
    615..818     +  promoter       CMV promoter: human cytomegalovirus (CMV) immediate early promoter
    814..847     +  LTR            5' LTR (truncated) (fragment): truncated 5' long terminal repeat (LTR) from HIV-1
    863..881     +  promoter       T7 promoter: promoter for bacteriophage T7 RNA polymerase
    927..1037    +  CDS            tat (fragment): TAT_HV1Z2 - Experimental evidence at protein level: Swiss-Prot protein existence level 1. Extracellular circulating Tat can be endocytosed by surrounding uninfected cells via the binding to several surface receptors such as CD26, CXCR4, heparan sulfate proteoglycans (HSPG) or LDLR. Neurons are rarely infected, but they internalize Tat via their LDLR. Through its interaction with nuclear HATs, Tat is potentially able to control the acetylation-dependent cellular gene expression. Modulates the expression of many cellular genes involved in cell survival, proliferation or in coding for cytokines o
   1096..1242    +  CDS            vpu (fragment): VPU_HV1YF - Protein inferred from homology: Swiss-Prot protein existence level 3. Enhances virion budding by targeting host CD4 and Tetherin/BST2 to proteasome degradation. Degradation of CD4 prevents any unwanted premature interactions between viral Env and its host receptor CD4 in the endoplasmic reticulum. Degradation of antiretroviral protein Tetherin/BST2 is important for virion budding, as BST2 tethers new viral particles to the host cell membrane. Mechanistically, Vpu bridges either CD4 or BST2 to BTRC, a substrate recognition subunit of the Skp1/Cullin/F-box protein E3 ubiquitin ligase
   1220..3796    +  CDS            env: ENV_HV1MA - Experimental evidence at protein level: Swiss-Prot protein existence level 1. [Transmembrane protein gp41]: Acts as a class I viral fusion protein. Under the current model, the protein has at least 3 conformational states: pre-fusion native state, pre-hairpin intermediate state, and post-fusion hairpin state. During fusion of viral and target intracellular membranes, the coiled coil regions (heptad repeats) assume a trimer-of-hairpins structure, positioning the fusion peptide in close proximity to the C-terminal region of the ectodomain. The formation of this structure appears to d
   3804..3911    +  CDS            nef (fragment): NEF_HV1Z2 - Experimental evidence at protein level: Swiss-Prot protein existence level 1. Extracellular Nef protein targets CD4(+) T-lymphocytes for apoptosis by interacting with CXCR4 surface receptors. From Human immunodeficiency virus type 1 group M subtype D (isolate Z2/CDC-Z34) (HIV-1).
   3989..4030    +  CDS            V5 tag: epitope tag from simian virus 5
   4086..4310    +  polyA_signal   bGH poly(A) signal: bovine growth hormone polyadenylation signal
   4314..4335    +  promoter       SV40 promoter (fragment): SV40 enhancer and early promoter
   4356..4784    +  rep_origin     f1 ori (sequence partly withheld): f1 bacteriophage origin of replication; arrow indicates direction of (+) strand synthesis
   4798..5127    +  promoter       SV40 promoter: SV40 enhancer and early promoter
   5194..5985    +  CDS            neo: KKA2_KLEPN - Also known as kan, nptII. Experimental evidence at protein level: Swiss-Prot protein existence level 1. Resistance to kanamycin, neomycin, paromomycin, ribostamycin, butirosin and gentamicin B. From Klebsiella pneumoniae.
   6011..6169    +  CDS            ble (fragment): BLE_KLEPN - Experimental evidence at protein level: Swiss-Prot protein existence level 1. Binding protein with a strong affinity to the bleomycin family of antibiotics. Binds to CL990; an antimitotic-antibiotic compound. From Klebsiella pneumoniae.
   6164..6285    +  polyA_signal   SV40 poly(A) signal: SV40 polyadenylation signal
   6358..6374    -  protein_bind   lac operator: The lac repressor binds to the lac operator to inhibit transcription in E. coli. This inhibition can be relieved by adding lactose or isopropyl-β-D-thiogalactopyranoside (IPTG). lac repressor encoded by lacI
   6382..6412    -  promoter       lac promoter: promoter for the E. coli lac operon
   6427..6448    -  protein_bind   CAP binding site: CAP binding activates transcription in the presence of cAMP. E. coli catabolite activator protein
   6461..6553    -  CDS            lacI (fragment): lac repressor; lacI; The lac repressor binds to the lac operator to inhibit transcription in E. coli. This inhibition can be relieved by adding lactose or isopropyl-β-D-thiogalactopyranoside (IPTG).
   6736..7324    -  rep_origin     ori: high-copy-number ColE1/pMB1/pBR322/pUC origin of replication
   7495..8355    -  CDS            AmpR: β-lactamase; bla; confers resistance to ampicillin, carbenicillin, and related antibiotics
   8356..8460    -  promoter       AmpR promoter: bla
>Addgene plasmid #137683 | pHM032Env | addgene full sequence | sequence record 273349 | Addgene NGS Result
GACGGATCGGGAGATCTCCCGATCCCCTATGGTGCACTCTCAGTACAATCTGCTCTGATGCCGCATAGTT
AAGCCAGTATCTGCTCCCTGCTTGTGTGTTGGAGGTCGCTGAGTAGTGCGCGAGCAAAATTTAAGCTACA
ACAAGGCAAGGCTTGACCGACAATTGCATGAAGAATCTGCTTAGGGTTAGGCGTTTTGCGCTGCTTCGCG
ATGTACGGGCCAGATATACGCGTTGACATTGATTATTGACTAGTTATTAATAGTAATCAATTACGGGGTC
ATTAGTTCATAGCCCATATATGGAGTTCCGCGTTACATAACTTACGGTAAATGGCCCGCCTGGCTGACCG
CCCAACGACCCCCGCCCATTGACGTCAATAATGACGTATGTTCCCATAGTAACGCCAATAGGGACTTTCC
ATTGACGTCAATGGGTGGAGTATTTACGGTAAACTGCCCACTTGGCAGTACATCAAGTGTATCATATGCC
AAGTACGCCCCCTATTGACGTCAATGACGGTAAATGGCCCGCCTGGCATTATGCCCAGTACATGACCTTA
TGGGACTTTCCTACTTGGCAGTACATCTACGTATTAGTCATCGCTATTACCATGGTGATGCGGTTTTGGC
AGTACATCAATGGGCGTGGATAGCGGTTTGACTCACGGGGATTTCCAAGTCTCCACCCCATTGACGTCAA
TGGGAGTTTGTTTTGGCACCAAAATCAACGGGACTTTCCAAAATGTCGTAACAACTCCGCCCCATTGACG
CAAATGGGCGGTAGGCGTGTACGGTGGGAGGTCTATATAAGCAGAGCTCTCTGGCTAACTAGAGAACCCA
CTGCTTACTGGCTTATCGAAATTAATACGACTCACTATAGGGAGACCCAAGCTGGCTAGTTAAGCTTGGT
ACCGAGCTCGGATCCAGTACCCTTCACCGATCAAGCTTTAGGCATCTCCTATGGCAGGAAGAAGCGGAAG
CACCGACGAGGAACTCCTCAGAGCAGTAAGGATCATCAGAATCCTATACCAGAGCAGTAAGTAATAAGTA
TCTGTTATGTCACCTTTGGAAATTAGTGCAATAGCAGGACTGATAATAGCGCTAATCGCAGCAATAGTAG
TGTGGACTATAGTAGCTATAGAATTTAGGAAAATATTAAAGCAAAGAAAAATAGACAGGTTAGTTAAGAG
GATAAGAGAAAGAGCAGAAGACAGTGGAAATGAGAGTGAAGGAGACACAGATGAATTGGCCAAACTGGTG
GAAATGGGGGACTTTGATCCTTGGGTTGGTGATAATTTGTAGTGCCTCAAACAACTTGTGGGTTACAGTT
TATTATGGGGTTCCTGTGTGGAGAGATGCCGATACCACCTTATTTTGTGCATCAAATGCCAAAGCACATG
AGACAGAAGTGCACAATGTCTGGGCCACACATGCCTGTGTGCCCACAGATCCCAACCCACAAGAAATACA
CCTGGAAAATGTAACAGAAAATTTTAACATGTGGAAAAATAAAATGGCAGAGCAGATGCAGGAGGATGTA
ATCAGTTTATGGGATCAAAGTCTAAAGCCATGTGTAAAGTTAACTCCTCTCTGCGTTACTTTAACTTGTA
CCAATGCTAGTTTGACCAATGTTACTTTGACCAGGGTCAATAACACCAATGACTATAGCATAGTAGGAAA
TATAACAGATGAAATAAGAAACTGTTCTTTTAATATGACCACAGAAATAAATGATAAGAAGCAGAAGGTC
CATGCACTTTTTTATAGGCTTGATATAGTACCAATGGGAAATGAAACTGGGGGTGTGGGTGAATATAGGT
TAATAAATTGTAATACTTCAGTCATTAAGCAGGCTTGTCCAAAGATAACTTTTGATCCAATTCCTATACA
TTATTGCACTCCAGCTGGTTATGCGATTTTAAAATGTAATGATAAGGATTTCAATGGGACAGGGCCATGT
AAAAATGTCAGCTCAGTACAATGCACACATGGAATTAAGCCAGTGGTATCAACTCAATTGCTGTTAAATG
GCAGTCTAGCAGAAGGAGAGATAATAATCAGATCTGAAAATCTCACAAACAATGCCAAAAACATAATAGT
GCACCTTAATAAGAGTGTAGAAATCAATTGTACCAGACCCTCCAACAATACAAGAACAAGTATAACTATA
GGACCAGGAAGAGTATTCTATAAAACAGGAGACATAATAGGAGATATAAGACAAGCATATTGTGAGATTA
ATGGAACAAAATGGAATAAAGTATTAAAACAAGTAGCTGAGAAATTAAAAGAGCACATTAATAAGACAAT
AAGCTTTAAAAAACCCTCAGGAGGAGATCTAGAAATTACAATGCATCATTTTAATTGTAGAGGGGAATTT
TTCTATTGCAATACAACAAAACTGTTTAATAACACTTGCATAAATGGAACAATGGAAAATGAGAGTAATA
GCACTATCATACTTCCATGCAAGATTAAACAAATTATAAACATGTGGCAGGGAGCAGGACAAGCAATGTA
TGCTCCTCCCATCAGTGGAAGAATTAATTGTATATCAAATATTACAGGAATACTATTAACAAGAGATGGT
CAGCCGAATGATACGGAGATCTTCAGACCTGGAGGAGGAGATATGAAGGACAATTGGAGAAATGAATTAT
ATAAATATAAAGTAGTACAAATTGAACCACTAGGAATAGCACCCACCAGGGCAAAGAGAAGAGTGGTGGA
GAGAGAAAAAAGAGCAGTGGGAATAGGAGCGATGATCTTTGGGTTCTTAGGAGCAGCAGGAAGCACTATG
GGCGCGGCGTCAATAACGCTGACGGTACAGGCCAGACAGTTATTGTCTGGTATAGTGCAACAGCAAAGCA
ATTTGCTGAGGGCTATAGAGGCGCAGCAGCATCTGCTGCAACTCACAGTCTGGGGCATTAAACAGCTCCA
GGCAAGAGTCCTGGCTGTGGAAAGATACCTAAAAGATCAAAAGTTCCTAGGACTTTGGGGCTGCTCTGGA
AAAATCATCTGCACCACTGCTGTACCCTGGAACTCCTCTTGGAGTAATAGATCTTATGAAGAGATTTGGA
ACAACATGACATGGATAGAATGGGAGAGAGAAATTAGCAATTACACAAACCAAATATATGAGATACTTAC
AGAATCGCAGAACCAGCAGGACAGAAATGAAAAGGATTTGTTAGAATTGGATAAATGGGCAAGTCTGTGG
AGTTGGTTCGACATAACAAGATGGCTGTGGTATATAAGAATATTTATAATAATAGTAGGAAGTCTAATAG
GTTTAAGAATAATTTTTGCTGTGCTTTCTATAGTAAATAGAGTTAGGCAGGGATACTCACCTTTATCTTT
CCAGACCCTTACCCATCATCAGAGGGAACCCGACAGGCCCGAAAGAATCGAAGAAGGCGGTGGCGAGCAA
GGCAGAGACAGATCCGTGAGATTTGTGAGCGGATTCTTAGCGCTTGCGTGGGACGACCTGCGGAGCCTGT
GCCTCTTTTGCTACCACCGCTTGAGAGACTTCATCTTGATTGCAACGAGGACTGTGGAACTTCTGGGACA
CAGCAGTCTCAAGGGACTGAGACGGGGGTGGGAAGGCCTCAAATATCTGGGGAACCTTCTGTTATATTGG
GGCCAGGAACTAAAAATTAGTGCTATCTCTTTGTTTAATGCTACAGCAATAACAGTAGCGGGGTGGACAG
ATAGGGTTATCGAAGTCGCACAAAGAGCTTGGAGAGCCTTTCTCCACATACCTAGAAGAATCAGACAGGG
CTTAGAAAGGGCTTTGCAATAACATGGGAAGCAAGTGGTCAAAAAGTAGCATAGTGGGATGGCCTCAGGT
CAGAGAAAGAATAAGGCAAACTCCTCCAGCAGCAGAAGGAGTAGGAGCAGTATCTCAAGACGGATCAAGG
GTCAAGACAATTCTGCAGATATCCAGCACAGTGGCGGCCGCTCGAGTCTAGAGGGCCCGCGGTTCGAAGG
TAAGCCTATCCCTAACCCTCTCCTCGGTCTCGATTCTACGCGTACCGGTCATCATCACCATCACCATTGA
GTTTAAACCCGCTGATCAGCCTCGACTGTGCCTTCTAGTTGCCAGCCATCTGTTGTTTGCCCCTCCCCCG
TGCCTTCCTTGACCCTGGAAGGTGCCACTCCCACTGTCCTTTCCTAATAAAATGAGGAAATTGCATCGCA
TTGTCTGAGTAGGTGTCATTCTATTCTGGGGGGTGGGGTGGGGCAGGACAGCAAGGGGGAGGATTGGGAA
GACAATAGCAGGCATGCTGGGGATGCGGTGGGCTCTATGGCTTCTGAGGCGGAAAGAACCAGCTGGGGCT
CTAGGGGGTATCCCC
[124 nt withheld, positions 4356-4479]
C
[91 nt withheld, positions 4481-4571]
A
[49 nt withheld, positions 4573-4621]
CCTTTGACGTTGGAGTCCACGTTCTTT
[37 nt withheld, positions 4649-4685]
ACCCTATCTCGGTCTATTCTTTTGATTTATAAGGGATTTTGCCGATTTCGGCCTATTGGTTAAAAAATGA
GCTGATTTAACAAAAATTTAACGCGAATTAATTCTGTGGAATGTGTGTCAGTTAGGGTGTGGAAAGTCCC
CAGGCTCCCCAGCAGGCAGAAGTATGCAAAGCATGCATCTCAATTAGTCAGCAACCAGGTGTGGAAAGTC
CCCAGGCTCCCCAGCAGGCAGAAGTATGCAAAGCATGCATCTCAATTAGTCAGCAACCATAGTCCCGCCC
CTAACTCCGCCCATCCCGCCCCTAACTCCGCCCAGTTCCGCCCATTCTCCGCCCCATGGCTGACTAATTT
TTTTTATTTATGCAGAGGCCGAGGCCGCCTCTGCCTCTGAGCTATTCCAGAAGTAGTGAGGAGGCTTTTT
TGGAGGCCTAGGCTTTTGCAAAAAGCTCCCGGGAGCTTGTATATCCATTTTCGGATCTGATCAAGAGACA
GGATGAGGATCGTTTCGCATGATTGAACAAGATGGATTGCACGCAGGTTCTCCGGCCGCTTGGGTGGAGA
GGCTATTCGGCTATGACTGGGCACAACAGACAATCGGCTGCTCTGATGCCGCCGTGTTCCGGCTGTCAGC
GCAGGGGCGCCCGGTTCTTTTTGTCAAGACCGACCTGTCCGGTGCCCTGAATGAACTGCAGGACGAGGCA
GCGCGGCTATCGTGGCTGGCCACGACGGGCGTTCCTTGCGCAGCTGTGCTCGACGTTGTCACTGAAGCGG
GAAGGGACTGGCTGCTATTGGGCGAAGTGCCGGGGCAGGATCTCCTGTCATCTCACCTTGCTCCTGCCGA
GAAAGTATCCATCATGGCTGATGCAATGCGGCGGCTGCATACGCTTGATCCGGCTACCTGCCCATTCGAC
CACCAAGCGAAACATCGCATCGAGCGAGCACGTACTCGGATGGAAGCCGGTCTTGTCGATCAGGATGATC
TGGACGAAGAGCATCAGGGGCTCGCGCCAGCCGAACTGTTCGCCAGGCTCAAGGCGCGCATGCCCGACGG
CGAGGATCTCGTCGTGACCCATGGCGATGCCTGCTTGCCGAATATCATGGTGGAAAATGGCCGCTTTTCT
GGATTCATCGACTGTGGCCGGCTGGGTGTGGCGGACCGCTATCAGGACATAGCGTTGGCTACCCGTGATA
TTGCTGAAGAGCTTGGCGGCGAATGGGCTGACCGCTTCCTCGTGCTTTACGGTATCGCCGCTCCCGATTC
GCAGCGCATCGCCTTCTATCGCCTTCTTGACGAGTTCTTCTGAGCGGGACTCTGGGGTTCGCGAAATGAC
CGACCAAGCGACGCCCAACCTGCCATCACGAGATTTCGATTCCACCGCCGCCTTCTATGAAAGGTTGGGC
TTCGGAATCGTTTTCCGGGACGCCGGCTGGATGATCCTCCAGCGCGGGGATCTCATGCTGGAGTTCTTCG
CCCACCCCAACTTGTTTATTGCAGCTTATAATGGTTACAAATAAAGCAATAGCATCACAAATTTCACAAA
TAAAGCATTTTTTTCACTGCATTCTAGTTGTGGTTTGTCCAAACTCATCAATGTATCTTATCATGTCTGT
ATACCGTCGACCTCTAGCTAGAGCTTGGCGTAATCATGGTCATAGCTGTTTCCTGTGTGAAATTGTTATC
CGCTCACAATTCCACACAACATACGAGCCGGAAGCATAAAGTGTAAAGCCTGGGGTGCCTAATGAGTGAG
CTAACTCACATTAATTGCGTTGCGCTCACTGCCCGCTTTCCAGTCGGGAAACCTGTCGTGCCAGCTGCAT
TAATGAATCGGCCAACGCGCGGGGAGAGGCGGTTTGCGTATTGGGCGCTCTTCCGCTTCCTCGCTCACTG
ACTCGCTGCGCTCGGTCGTTCGGCTGCGGCGAGCGGTATCAGCTCACTCAAAGGCGGTAATACGGTTATC
CACAGAATCAGGGGATAACGCAGGAAAGAACATGTGAGCAAAAGGCCAGCAAAAGGCCAGGAACCGTAAA
AAGGCCGCGTTGCTGGCGTTTTTCCATAGGCTCCGCCCCCCTGACGAGCATCACAAAAATCGACGCTCAA
GTCAGAGGTGGCGAAACCCGACAGGACTATAAAGATACCAGGCGTTTCCCCCTGGAAGCTCCCTCGTGCG
CTCTCCTGTTCCGACCCTGCCGCTTACCGGATACCTGTCCGCCTTTCTCCCTTCGGGAAGCGTGGCGCTT
TCTCATAGCTCACGCTGTAGGTATCTCAGTTCGGTGTAGGTCGTTCGCTCCAAGCTGGGCTGTGTGCACG
AACCCCCCGTTCAGCCCGACCGCTGCGCCTTATCCGGTAACTATCGTCTTGAGTCCAACCCGGTAAGACA
CGACTTATCGCCACTGGCAGCAGCCACTGGTAACAGGATTAGCAGAGCGAGGTATGTAGGCGGTGCTACA
GAGTTCTTGAAGTGGTGGCCTAACTACGGCTACACTAGAAGAACAGTATTTGGTATCTGCGCTCTGCTGA
AGCCAGTTACCTTCGGAAAAAGAGTTGGTAGCTCTTGATCCGGCAAACAAACCACCGCTGGTAGCGGTGG
TTTTTTTGTTTGCAAGCAGCAGATTACGCGCAGAAAAAAAGGATCTCAAGAAGATCCTTTGATCTTTTCT
ACGGGGTCTGACGCTCAGTGGAACGAAAACTCACGTTAAGGGATTTTGGTCATGAGATTATCAAAAAGGA
TCTTCACCTAGATCCTTTTAAATTAAAAATGAAGTTTTAAATCAATCTAAAGTATATATGAGTAAACTTG
GTCTGACAGTTACCAATGCTTAATCAGTGAGGCACCTATCTCAGCGATCTGTCTATTTCGTTCATCCATA
GTTGCCTGACTCCCCGTCGTGTAGATAACTACGATACGGGAGGGCTTACCATCTGGCCCCAGTGCTGCAA
TGATACCGCGAGACCCACGCTCACCGGCTCCAGATTTATCAGCAATAAACCAGCCAGCCGGAAGGGCCGA
GCGCAGAAGTGGTCCTGCAACTTTATCCGCCTCCATCCAGTCTATTAATTGTTGCCGGGAAGCTAGAGTA
AGTAGTTCGCCAGTTAATAGTTTGCGCAACGTTGTTGCCATTGCTACAGGCATCGTGGTGTCACGCTCGT
CGTTTGGTATGGCTTCATTCAGCTCCGGTTCCCAACGATCAAGGCGAGTTACATGATCCCCCATGTTGTG
CAAAAAAGCGGTTAGCTCCTTCGGTCCTCCGATCGTTGTCAGAAGTAAGTTGGCCGCAGTGTTATCACTC
ATGGTTATGGCAGCACTGCATAATTCTCTTACTGTCATGCCATCCGTAAGATGCTTTTCTGTGACTGGTG
AGTACTCAACCAAGTCATTCTGAGAATAGTGTATGCGGCGACCGAGTTGCTCTTGCCCGGCGTCAATACG
GGATAATACCGCGCCACATAGCAGAACTTTAAAAGTGCTCATCATTGGAAAACGTTCTTCGGGGCGAAAA
CTCTCAAGGATCTTACCGCTGTTGAGATCCAGTTCGATGTAACCCACTCGTGCACCCAACTGATCTTCAG
CATCTTTTACTTTCACCAGCGTTTCTGGGTGAGCAAAAACAGGAAGGCAAAATGCCGCAAAAAAGGGAAT
AAGGGCGACACGGAAATGTTGAATACTCATACTCTTCCTTTTTCAATATTATTGAAGCATTTATCAGGGT
TATTGTCTCATGAGCGGATACATATTTGAATGTATTTAGAAAAATAAACAAATAGGGGTTCCGCGCACAT
TTCCCCGAAAAGTGCCACCTGACGTC
