>Addgene plasmid #137683 | pHM032Env | depositor partial sequence | sequence record 265815 | Env Sequence only
ATGAGAGTGAAGGAGACACAGATGAATTGGCCAAACTGGTGGAAATGGGGGACTTTGATCCTTGGGTTGG
TGATAATTTGTAGTGCCTCAAACAACTTGTGGGTTACAGTTTATTATGGGGTTCCTGTGTGGAGAGATGC
CGATACCACCTTATTTTGTGCATCAAATGCCAAAGCACATGAGACAGAAGTGCACAATGTCTGGGCCACA
CATGCCTGTGTGCCCACAGATCCCAACCCACAAGAAATACACCTGGAAAATGTAACAGAAAATTTTAACA
TGTGGAAAAATAAAATGGCAGAGCAGATGCAGGAGGATGTAATCAGTTTATGGGATCAAAGTCTAAAGCC
ATGTGTAAAGTTAACTCCTCTCTGCGTTACTTTAACTTGTACCAATGCTAGTTTGACCAATGTTACTTTG
ACCAGGGTCAATAACACCAATGACTATAGCATAGTAGGAAATATAACAGATGAAATAAGAAACTGTTCTT
TTAATATGACCACAGAAATAAATGATAAGAAGCAGAAGGTCCATGCACTTTTTTATAGGCTTGATATAGT
ACCAATGGGAAATGAAACTGGGGGTGTGGGTGAATATAGGTTAATAAATTGTAATACTTCAGTCATTAAG
CAGGCTTGTCCAAAGATAACTTTTGATCCAATTCCTATACATTATTGCACTCCAGCTGGTTATGCGATTT
TAAAATGTAATGATAAGGATTTCAATGGGACAGGGCCATGTAAAAATGTCAGCTCAGTACAATGCACACA
TGGAATTAAGCCAGTGGTATCAACTCAATTGCTGTTAAATGGCAGTCTAGCAGAAGGAGAGATAATAATC
AGATCTGAAAATCTCACAAACAATGCCAAAAACATAATAGTGCACCTTAATAAGAGTGTAGAAATCAATT
GTACCAGACCCTCCAACAATACAAGAACAAGTATAACTATAGGACCAGGAAGAGTATTCTATAAAACAGG
AGACATAATAGGAGATATAAGACAAGCATATTGTGAGATTAATGGAACAAAATGGAATAAAGTATTAAAA
CAAGTAGCTGAGAAATTAAAAGAGCACATTAATAAGACAATAAGCTTTAAAAAACCCTCAGGAGGAGATC
TAGAAATTACAATGCATCATTTTAATTGTAGAGGGGAATTTTTCTATTGCAATACAACAAAACTGTTTAA
TAACACTTGCATAAATGGAACAATGGAAAATGAGAGTAATAGCACTATCATACTTCCATGCAAGATTAAA
CAAATTATAAACATGTGGCAGGGAGCAGGACAAGCAATGTATGCTCCTCCCATCAGTGGAAGAATTAATT
GTATATCAAATATTACAGGAATACTATTAACAAGAGATGGTCAGCCGAATGATACGGAGATCTTCAGACC
TGGAGGAGGAGATATGAAGGACAATTGGAGAAATGAATTATATAAATATAAAGTAGTACAAATTGAACCA
CTAGGAATAGCACCCACCAGGGCAAAGAGAAGAGTGGTGGAGAGAGAAAAAAGAGCAGTGGGAATAGGAG
CGATGATCTTTGGGTTCTTAGGAGCAGCAGGAAGCACTATGGGCGCGGCGTCAATAACGCTGACGGTACA
GGCCAGACAGTTATTGTCTGGTATAGTGCAACAGCAAAGCAATTTGCTGAGGGCTATAGAGGCGCAGCAG
CATCTGCTGCAACTCACAGTCTGGGGCATTAAACAGCTCCAGGCAAGAGTCCTGGCTGTGGAAAGATACC
TAAAAGATCAAAAGTTCCTAGGACTTTGGGGCTGCTCTGGAAAAATCATCTGCACCACTGCTGTACCCTG
GAACTCCTCTTGGAGTAATAGATCTTATGAAGAGATTTGGAACAACATGACATGGATAGAATGGGAGAGA
GAAATTAGCAATTACACAAACCAAATATATGAGATACTTACAGAATCGCAGAACCAGCAGGACAGAAATG
AAAAGGATTTGTTAGAATTGGATAAATGGGCAAGTCTGTGGAGTTGGTTCGACATAACAAGATGGCTGTG
GTATATAAGAATATTTATAATAATAGTAGGAAGTCTAATAGGTTTAAGAATAATTTTTGCTGTGCTTTCT
ATAGTAAATAGAGTTAGGCAGGGATACTCACCTTTATCTTTCCAGACCCTTACCCATCATCAGAGGGAAC
CCGACAGGCCCGAAAGAATCGAAGAAGGCGGTGGCGAGCAAGGCAGAGACAGATCCGTGAGATTTGTGAG
CGGATTCTTAGCGCTTGCGTGGGACGACCTGCGGAGCCTGTGCCTCTTTTGCTACCACCGCTTGAGAGAC
TTCATCTTGATTGCAACGAGGACTGTGGAACTTCTGGGACACAGCAGTCTCAAGGGACTGAGACGGGGGT
GGGAAGGCCTCAAATATCTGGGGAACCTTCTGTTATATTGGGGCCAGGAACTAAAAATTAGTGCTATCTC
TTTGTTTAATGCTACAGCAATAACAGTAGCGGGGTGGACAGATAGGGTTATCGAAGTCGCACAAAGAGCT
TGGAGAGCCTTTCTCCACATACCTAGAAGAATCAGACAGGGCTTAGAAAGGGCTTTGCAATAA
